Addgene plasmid #16681: XE101 alpha transducin CS2+
Depositing lab: Randall Moon. Depositing organization: University of Washington. Publication: Interaction of Wnt and a Frizzled homologue triggers G-protein-linked phosphatidylinositol signalling. Slusarski DC, Corces VG, Moon RT. Nature. 1997 Nov 27;390(6658):410-3. doi: 10.1038/37138. PubMed 9389482.
Backbone
  Vector backbone: pCS2+
  Backbone manufacturer: RZPD
  Backbone size w/o insert (bp): 4095
  Vector type: Xenopus Expression
Growth in bacteria
  Bacterial resistance: Ampicillin, 100 μg/mL
  Growth temperature: 37°C
  Growth strain: DH5alpha
  Copy number: High Copy
Gene/Insert
  Gene/Insert name: alpha-transducin (alt names: transducin; atrc)
  Species: H. sapiens (human)
  Entrez Gene: GNAT1 (a.k.a. CSNBAD3, GBT1, GNATR)
  Cloning method: Restriction Enzyme
  Sequencing primers: 5′ SP6
Terms and licenses: Academic/Nonprofit Terms; Industry Terms: Not Available to Industry
Depositor comments: Insert: alpha-transducin from Jim Hurley, pBBIIAS. Linearize with Not1 and transcribe with SP6. Ref: Slusarski et al., Nature 390:410-413, 1997.
How to cite: XE101 alpha transducin CS2+ was a gift from Randall Moon (Addgene plasmid # 16681 ; http://n2t.net/addgene:16681 ; RRID:Addgene_16681)
