[The description below was written by a language model from this plasmid's Addgene catalogue record.]
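Description:
XE101 alpha transducin CS2+ is a Xenopus expression plasmid built on the pCS2+ backbone (about 4.1 kb without insert), carrying the coding sequence for alpha-transducin, the G-protein alpha subunit encoded by human GNAT1 according to the catalogue entry. The insert was placed into the vector by restriction cloning, having been derived from an earlier plasmid source noted by the depositor; its size and the exact cloning sites are not stated. The plasmid is maintained in E. coli as a high-copy replicon under ampicillin selection. No feature table accompanies the record, so the arrangement of elements can only be inferred from the backbone name and the depositor's notes.

The depositor comments indicate that the construct is meant mainly as a template for in vitro transcription: the plasmid is linearised downstream of the insert with NotI and transcribed from the SP6 promoter located upstream, which is also the site used for 5′ sequencing. In general, pCS2+ vectors place an SP6 promoter between a strong CMV-derived (simian CMV IE94) promoter and the polylinker, followed by an SV40 late polyadenylation signal, so that the same plasmid can yield synthetic mRNA for embryo microinjection or drive expression directly in vertebrate cells; these elements are not itemised in this record, however.

The associated publication concerns Wnt–Frizzled interaction triggering G-protein-linked phosphatidylinositol signalling. This suggests that alpha-transducin mRNA was used there as a tool to perturb or probe heterotrimeric G-protein signalling in embryos, although the record does not spell out its precise experimental role.
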