>Addgene plasmid #16681 | XE101 alpha transducin CS2+ | addgene partial sequence | sequence record 23480 | 16681 with SP6
TGTTTTTTTGAGGATCCATCGATTCGAATTCCGCTTCTGGATGGAGGGGATCCCCAGAACCTGGCCTCCC
AGGCACCCTTCTGGCCCCAGGAGGACCACCTGCTCACTCTGTCCCTTCGCCTGCTGCTGGGACCATGGGG
GCTGGGGCCAGTGCTGAGGAGAAGCACTCCAGGGAGCTGGAAAAGAAGCTGAAAGAGGACGCTGAGAAGG
ATGCTCGAACCGTGAAGCTGCTGCTTCTGGGTGCCGGTGAGTCCGGGAAGAGCACCATCGTCAAGCAGAT
GAAGATTATCCACCAGGACGGGTACTCGCTGGAAGAGTGCCTCGAGTTTATCGCCATCATCTACGGCAAC
ACGTTGCAGTCCATCCTGGCCATCGTACGCGCCATGACCACACTCAACATCCAGTACGGAGACTCTGCAC
GCCAGGACGACGCCCGGAAGCTGATGCACATGGCAGACACTATCGAGGAGGGCACGATGCCCAAGGAGAT
GTCGGACATCATCCAGCGGCTGTGGAAGGACTCCGGTATCCAGGCCTGTTTTGAGCGCGCCTCGGAGTAC
CAGCTCAACGACTCGGCGGGCTACTACCTCTCCGACCTGGAGCGCCTGGTAACCCCGGGCTACGTGCCCA
CCGAGCAGGACGTGCTGCGCTCGCGAGTCAAGACCACTGGCATCATCGAGACGCAGTTCTCCTTCAAGGA
TCTCAACTTCCGGATGTTCGATGTGGGCGGGCAGCGCTCGGAGCGCAAGAAGTGGATCCACTGCTTCGAG
GGCGTGACCTGCATCATCTTCATCGCGGCGCTGANCGCCTACGANATG
